>Addgene plasmid #89521 | YeNL-Actin_pcDNA3 | addgene full sequence | sequence record 177722 | Addgene NGS Result
TATCTGCTCCCTGCTTGTGTGTTGGAGGTCGCTGAGTAGTGCGCGAGCAAAATTTAAGCTACAACAAGGC
AAGGCTTGACCGACAATTGCATGAAGAATCTGCTTAGGGTTAGGCGTTTTGCGCTGCTTCGCGATGTACG
GGCCAGATATACGCGTTGACATTGATTATTGACTAGTTATTAATAGTAATCAATTACGGGGTCATTAGTT
CATAGCCCATATATGGAGTTCCGCGTTACATAACTTACGGTAAATGGCCCGCCTGGCTGACCGCCCAACG
ACCCCCGCCCATTGACGTCAATAATGACGTATGTTCCCATAGTAACGCCAATAGGGACTTTCCATTGACG
TCAATGGGTGGAGTATTTACGGTAAACTGCCCACTTGGCAGTACATCAAGTGTATCATATGCCAAGTACG
CCCCCTATTGACGTCAATGACGGTAAATGGCCCGCCTGGCATTATGCCCAGTACATGACCTTATGGGACT
TTCCTACTTGGCAGTACATCTACGTATTAGTCATCGCTATTACCATGGTGATGCGGTTTTGGCAGTACAT
CAATGGGCGTGGATAGCGGTTTGACTCACGGGGATTTCCAAGTCTCCACCCCATTGACGTCAATGGGAGT
TTGTTTTGGCACCAAAATCAACGGGACTTTCCAAAATGTCGTAACAACTCCGCCCCATTGACGCAAATGG
GCGGTAGGCGTGTACGGTGGGAGGTCTATATAAGCAGAGCTCTCTGGCTAACTAGAGAACCCACTGCTTA
CTGGCTTATCGAAATTAATACGACTCACTATAGGGAGACCCAAGCTTCGCCACCATGGTGAGCAAGGGCG
AGGAGCTGTTCACCGGGGTGGTGCCCATCCTGGTCGAGCTGGACGGCGACGTAAACGGCCACAAGTTCAG
CGTGTCCGGCGAGGGCGAGGGCGATGCCACCTACGGCAAGCTGACCCTGAAGCTGATCTGCACCACCGGC
AAGCTGCCCGTGCCCTGGCCCACCCTCGTGACCACCCTGGGCTACGGCCTGCAGTGCTTCGCCCGCTACC
CCGACCACATGAAGCAGCACGACTTCTTCAAGTCCGCCATGCCCGAAGGCTACGTCCAGGAGCGCACCAT
CTTCTTCAAGGACGACGGCAACTACAAGACCCGCGCCGAGGTGAAGTTCGAGGGCGACACCCTGGTGAAC
CGCATCGAGCTGAAGGGCATCGACTTCAAGGAGGACGGCAACATCCTGGGGCACAAGCTGGAGTACAACT
ACAACAGCCACAACGTCTATATCACCGCCGACAAGCAGAAGAACGGCATCAAGGCCAACTTCAAGATCCG
CCACAACATCGAGGACGGCGGCGTGCAGCTCGCCGACCACTACCAGCAGAACACCCCCATCGGCGACGGC
CCCGTGCTGCTGCCCGACAACCACTACCTGAGCTACCAGTCCGCCCTGAGCAAAGACCCCAACGAGAAGC
GCGATCACATGGTCCTGCTGGAGTTCGTGACCGCCGCGATGCTCGAAGATTTCGTTGGGGACTGGCGACA
GACAGCCGGCTACAACCTGGACCAAGTCCTTGAACAGGGAGGTGTGTCCAGTTTGTTTCAGAATCTCGGG
GTGTCCGTAACTCCGATCCAAAGGATTGTCCTGAGCGGTGAAAATGGGCTGAAGATCGACATCCATGTCA
TCATCCCGTATGAAGGTCTGAGCGGCGACCAAATGGGCCAGATCGAAAAAATTTTTAAGGTGGTGTACCC
TGTGGATGATCATCACTTTAAGGTGATCCTGCACTATGGCACACTGGTAATCGACGGGGTTACGCCGAAC
ATGATCGACTATTTCGGACGGCCGTATGAAGGCATCGCCGTGTTCGACGGCAAAAAGATCACTGTAACAG
GGACCCTGTGGAACGGCAACAAAATTATCGACGAGCGCCTGATCAACCCCGACGGCTCCCTGCTGTTCCG
AGTAACCATCAACGGAGTGACCGGCTGGCGGCTGTGCGAACGCATTCTGGCGGGTGGATCAGGCGGTACC
GGCAGCGGTGGCGGTGGCAGCGGTGGCGGTGGCAGCGGTGGATCCATGGATGATGATATCGCCGCGCTCG
TCGTCGACAACGGCTCCGGCATGTGCAAGGCCGGCTTCGCGGGCGACGATGCCCCCCGGGCCGTCTTCCC
CTCCATCGTGGGGCGCCCCAGGCACCAGGGCGTGATGGTGGGCATGGGTCAGAAGGATTCCTATGTGGGC
GACGAGGCCCAGAGCAAGAGAGGCATCCTCACCCTGAAGTACCCCATCGAGCACGGCATCGTCACCAACT
GGGACGACATGGAGAAAATCTGGCACCACACCTTCTACAATGAGCTGCGTGTGGCTCCCGAGGAGCACCC
CGTGCTGCTGACCGAGGCCCCCCTGAACCCCAAGGCCAACCGCGAGAAGATGACCCAGATCATGTTTGAG
ACCTTCAACACCCCAGCCATGTACGTTGCTATCCAGGCTGTGCTATCCCTGTACGCCTCTGGCCGTACCA
CTGGCATCGTGATGGACTCCGGTGACGGGGTCACCCACACTGTGCCCATCTACGAGGGGTATGCCCTCCC
CCATGCCATCCTGCGTCTGGACCTGGCTGGCCGGGACCTGACTGACTACCTCATGAAGATCCTCACCGAG
CGCGGCTACAGCTTCACCACCACGGCCGAGCGGGAAATCGTGCGTGACATTAAGGAGAAGCTGTGCTACG
TCGCCCTGGACTTCGAGCAAGAGATGGCCACGGCTGCTTCCAGCTCCTCCCTGGAGAAGAGCTACGAGCT
GCCTGACGGCCAGGTCATCACCATTGGCAATGAGCGGTTCCGCTGCCCTGAGGCACTCTTCCAGCCTTCC
TTCCTGGGCATGGAGTCCTGTGGCATCCACGAAACTACCTTCAACTCCATCATGAAGTGTGACGTGGACA
TCCGCAAAGACCTGTACGCCAACACAGTGCTGTCTGGCGGCACCACCATGTACCCTGGCATTGCCGACAG
GATGCAGAAGGAGATCACTGCCCTGGCACCCAGCACAATGAAGATCAAGATCATTGCTCCTCCTGAGCGC
AAGTACTCCGTGTGGATCGGCGGCTCCATCCTGGCCTCGCTGTCCACCTTCCAGCAGATGTGGATCAGCA
AGCAGGAGTATGACGAGTCCGGCCCCTCCATCGTCCACCGCAAATGCTTCTAGGAATTCTGCAGATATCC
ATCACACTGGCGGCCGCTCGAGCATGCATCTAGAGGGCCCTATTCTATAGTGTCACCTAAATGCTAGAGC
TCGCTGATCAGCCTCGACTGTGCCTTCTAGTTGCCAGCCATCTGTTGTTTGCCCCTCCCCCGTGCCTTCC
TTGACCCTGGAAGGTGCCACTCCCACTGTCCTTTCCTAATAAAATGAGGAAATTGCATCGCATTGTCTGA
GTAGGTGTCATTCTATTCTGGGGGGTGGGGTGGGGCAGGACAGCAAGGGGGAGGATTGGGAAGACAATAG
CAGGCATGCTGGGGATGCGGTGGGCTCTATGGCTTCTGAGGCGGAAAGAACCAGCTGGGGCTCTAGGGGG
TATCCCC
[124 nt withheld, positions 3578-3701]
C
[91 nt withheld, positions 3703-3793]
A
[49 nt withheld, positions 3795-3843]
CCTTTGACGTTGGAGTCCACGTTCTTT
[37 nt withheld, positions 3871-3907]
ACCCTATCTCGGTCTATTCTTTTGATTTATAAGGGATTTTGCCGATTTCGGCCTATTGGTTAAAAAATGA
GCTGATTTAACAAAAATTTAACGCGAATTAATTCTGTGGAATGTGTGTCAGTTAGGGTGTGGAAAGTCCC
CAGGCTCCCCAGCAGGCAGAAGTATGCAAAGCATGCATCTCAATTAGTCAGCAACCAGGTGTGGAAAGTC
CCCAGGCTCCCCAGCAGGCAGAAGTATGCAAAGCATGCATCTCAATTAGTCAGCAACCATAGTCCCGCCC
CTAACTCCGCCCATCCCGCCCCTAACTCCGCCCAGTTCCGCCCATTCTCCGCCCCATGGCTGACTAATTT
TTTTTATTTATGCAGAGGCCGAGGCCGCCTCTGCCTCTGAGCTATTCCAGAAGTAGTGAGGAGGCTTTTT
TGGAGGCCTAGGCTTTTGCAAAAAGCTCCCGGGAGCTTGTATATCCATTTTCGGATCTGATCAAGAGACA
GGATGAGGATCGTTTCGCATGATTGAACAAGATGGATTGCACGCAGGTTCTCCGGCCGCTTGGGTGGAGA
GGCTATTCGGCTATGACTGGGCACAACAGACAATCGGCTGCTCTGATGCCGCCGTGTTCCGGCTGTCAGC
GCAGGGGCGCCCGGTTCTTTTTGTCAAGACCGACCTGTCCGGTGCCCTGAATGAACTGCAGGACGAGGCA
GCGCGGCTATCGTGGCTGGCCACGACGGGCGTTCCTTGCGCAGCTGTGCTCGACGTTGTCACTGAAGCGG
GAAGGGACTGGCTGCTATTGGGCGAAGTGCCGGGGCAGGATCTCCTGTCATCTCACCTTGCTCCTGCCGA
GAAAGTATCCATCATGGCTGATGCAATGCGGCGGCTGCATACGCTTGATCCGGCTACCTGCCCATTCGAC
CACCAAGCGAAACATCGCATCGAGCGAGCACGTACTCGGATGGAAGCCGGTCTTGTCGATCAGGATGATC
TGGACGAAGAGCATCAGGGGCTCGCGCCAGCCGAACTGTTCGCCAGGCTCAAGGCGCGCATGCCCGACGG
CGAGGATCTCGTCGTGACCCATGGCGATGCCTGCTTGCCGAATATCATGGTGGAAAATGGCCGCTTTTCT
GGATTCATCGACTGTGGCCGGCTGGGTGTGGCGGACCGCTATCAGGACATAGCGTTGGCTACCCGTGATA
TTGCTGAAGAGCTTGGCGGCGAATGGGCTGACCGCTTCCTCGTGCTTTACGGTATCGCCGCTCCCGATTC
GCAGCGCATCGCCTTCTATCGCCTTCTTGACGAGTTCTTCTGAGCGGGACTCTGGGGTTCGAAATGACCG
ACCAAGCGACGCCCAACCTGCCATCACGAGATTTCGATTCCACCGCCGCCTTCTATGAAAGGTTGGGCTT
CGGAATCGTTTTCCGGGACGCCGGCTGGATGATCCTCCAGCGCGGGGATCTCATGCTGGAGTTCTTCGCC
CACCCCAACTTGTTTATTGCAGCTTATAATGGTTACAAATAAAGCAATAGCATCACAAATTTCACAAATA
AAGCATTTTTTTCACTGCATTCTAGTTGTGGTTTGTCCAAACTCATCAATGTATCTTATCATGTCTGTAT
ACCGTCGACCTCTAGCTAGAGCTTGGCGTAATCATGGTCATAGCTGTTTCCTGTGTGAAATTGTTATCCG
CTCACAATTCCACACAACATACGAGCCGGAAGCATAAAGTGTAAAGCCTGGGGTGCCTAATGAGTGAGCT
AACTCACATTAATTGCGTTGCGCTCACTGCCCGCTTTCCAGTCGGGAAACCTGTCGTGCCAGCTGCATTA
ATGAATCGGCCAACGCGCGGGGAGAGGCGGTTTGCGTATTGGGCGCTCTTCCGCTTCCTCGCTCACTGAC
TCGCTGCGCTCGGTCGTTCGGCTGCGGCGAGCGGTATCAGCTCACTCAAAGGCGGTAATACGGTTATCCA
CAGAATCAGGGGATAACGCAGGAAAGAACATGTGAGCAAAAGGCCAGCAAAAGGCCAGGAACCGTAAAAA
GGCCGCGTTGCTGGCGTTTTTCCATAGGCTCCGCCCCCCTGACGAGCATCACAAAAATCGACGCTCAAGT
CAGAGGTGGCGAAACCCGACAGGACTATAAAGATACCAGGCGTTTCCCCCTGGAAGCTCCCTCGTGCGCT
CTCCTGTTCCGACCCTGCCGCTTACCGGATACCTGTCCGCCTTTCTCCCTTCGGGAAGCGTGGCGCTTTC
TCATAGCTCACGCTGTAGGTATCTCAGTTCGGTGTAGGTCGTTCGCTCCAAGCTGGGCTGTGTGCACGAA
CCCCCCGTTCAGCCCGACCGCTGCGCCTTATCCGGTAACTATCGTCTTGAGTCCAACCCGGTAAGACACG
ACTTATCGCCACTGGCAGCAGCCACTGGTAACAGGATTAGCAGAGCGAGGTATGTAGGCGGTGCTACAGA
GTTCTTGAAGTGGTGGCCTAACTACGGCTACACTAGAAGAACAGTATTTGGTATCTGCGCTCTGCTGAAG
CCAGTTACCTTCGGAAAAAGAGTTGGTAGCTCTTGATCCGGCAAACAAACCACCGCTGGTAGCGGTGGTT
TTTTTGTTTGCAAGCAGCAGATTACGCGCAGAAAAAAAGGATCTCAAGAAGATCCTTTGATCTTTTCTAC
GGGGTCTGACGCTCAGTGGAACGAAAACTCACGTTAAGGGATTTTGGTCATGAGATTATCAAAAAGGATC
TTCACCTAGATCCTTTTAAATTAAAAATGAAGTTTTAAATCAATCTAAAGTATATATGAGTAAACTTGGT
CTGACAGTTACCAATGCTTAATCAGTGAGGCACCTATCTCAGCGATCTGTCTATTTCGTTCATCCATAGT
TGCCTGACTCCCCGTCGTGTAGATAACTACGATACGGGAGGGCTTACCATCTGGCCCCAGTGCTGCAATG
ATACCGCGAGACCCACGCTCACCGGCTCCAGATTTATCAGCAATAAACCAGCCAGCCGGAAGGGCCGAGC
GCAGAAGTGGTCCTGCAACTTTATCCGCCTCCATCCAGTCTATTAATTGTTGCCGGGAAGCTAGAGTAAG
TAGTTCGCCAGTTAATAGTTTGCGCAACGTTGTTGCCATTGCTACAGGCATCGTGGTGTCACGCTCGTCG
TTTGGTATGGCTTCATTCAGCTCCGGTTCCCAACGATCAAGGCGAGTTACATGATCCCCCATGTTGTGCA
AAAAAGCGGTTAGCTCCTTCGGTCCTCCGATCGTTGTCAGAAGTAAGTTGGCCGCAGTGTTATCACTCAT
GGTTATGGCAGCACTGCATAATTCTCTTACTGTCATGCCATCCGTAAGATGCTTTTCTGTGACTGGTGAG
TACTCAACCAAGTCATTCTGAGAATAGTGTATGCGGCGACCGAGTTGCTCTTGCCCGGCGTCAATACGGG
ATAATACCGCGCCACATAGCAGAACTTTAAAAGTGCTCATCATTGGAAAACGTTCTTCGGGGCGAAAACT
CTCAAGGATCTTACCGCTGTTGAGATCCAGTTCGATGTAACCCACTCGTGCACCCAACTGATCTTCAGCA
TCTTTTACTTTCACCAGCGTTTCTGGGTGAGCAAAAACAGGAAGGCAAAATGCCGCAAAAAAGGGAATAA
GGGCGACACGGAAATGTTGAATACTCATACTCTTCCTTTTTCAATATTATTGAAGCATTTATCAGGGTTA
TTGTCTCATGAGCGGATACATATTTGAATGTATTTAGAAAAATAAACAAATAGGGGTTCCGCGCACATTT
CCCCGAAAAGTGCCACCTGACGTCGACGGATCGGGAGATCTCCCGATCCCCTATGGTGCACTCTCAGTAC
AATCTGCTCTGATGCCGCATAGTTAAGCCAG
Features (pLannotate 1.2.2; 23 found; start..end, strand, type, name):
    158..537     +  enhancer       CMV enhancer: human cytomegalovirus immediate early enhancer
    538..741     +  promoter       CMV promoter: human cytomegalovirus (CMV) immediate early promoter
    737..770     +  LTR            5' LTR (truncated) (fragment): truncated 5' long terminal repeat (LTR) from HIV-1
    786..804     +  promoter       T7 promoter: promoter for bacteriophage T7 RNA polymerase
    825..1508    +  CDS            Venus: Venus is a basic (constitutively fluorescent) yellow fluorescent protein published in 2002, derived from Aequorea victoria. It is reported to be a rapidly-maturing weak dimer with moderate acid sensitivity.
   1512..2012    +  CDS            Nluc: NanoLuc® luciferase human codon-optimized
   2076..3200    +  CDS            ACTB: ACTB_BOVIN - Experimental evidence at protein level: Swiss-Prot protein existence level 1. Actin is a highly conserved protein that polymerizes to produce filaments that form cross-linked networks in the cytoplasm of cells. Actin exists in both monomeric (G-actin) and polymeric (F-actin) forms, both forms playing key functions, such as cell motility and contraction. In addition to their role in the cytoplasmic cytoskeleton, G- and F-actin also localize in the nucleus, and regulate gene transcription and motility and repair of damaged DNA. From Bos taurus (Bovine).
   3264..3282    -  promoter       SP6 promoter: promoter for bacteriophage SP6 RNA polymerase
   3308..3532    +  polyA_signal   bGH poly(A) signal: bovine growth hormone polyadenylation signal
   3536..3557    +  promoter       SV40 promoter (fragment): SV40 enhancer and early promoter
   3578..4006    +  rep_origin     f1 ori (sequence partly withheld): f1 bacteriophage origin of replication; arrow indicates direction of (+) strand synthesis
   4020..4349    +  promoter       SV40 promoter: SV40 enhancer and early promoter
   4416..5207    +  CDS            neo: KKA2_KLEPN - Also known as kan, nptII. Experimental evidence at protein level: Swiss-Prot protein existence level 1. Resistance to kanamycin, neomycin, paromomycin, ribostamycin, butirosin and gentamicin B. From Klebsiella pneumoniae.
   5231..5389    +  CDS            ble (fragment): BLE_KLEPN - Experimental evidence at protein level: Swiss-Prot protein existence level 1. Binding protein with a strong affinity to the bleomycin family of antibiotics. Binds to CL990; an antimitotic-antibiotic compound. From Klebsiella pneumoniae.
   5384..5505    +  polyA_signal   SV40 poly(A) signal: SV40 polyadenylation signal
   5578..5594    -  protein_bind   lac operator: The lac repressor binds to the lac operator to inhibit transcription in E. coli. This inhibition can be relieved by adding lactose or isopropyl-β-D-thiogalactopyranoside (IPTG). lac repressor encoded by lacI
   5602..5632    -  promoter       lac promoter: promoter for the E. coli lac operon
   5647..5668    -  protein_bind   CAP binding site: CAP binding activates transcription in the presence of cAMP. E. coli catabolite activator protein
   5681..5773    -  CDS            lacI (fragment): lac repressor; lacI; The lac repressor binds to the lac operator to inhibit transcription in E. coli. This inhibition can be relieved by adding lactose or isopropyl-β-D-thiogalactopyranoside (IPTG).
   5956..6544    -  rep_origin     ori: high-copy-number ColE1/pMB1/pBR322/pUC origin of replication
   6715..7575    -  CDS            AmpR: β-lactamase; bla; confers resistance to ampicillin, carbenicillin, and related antibiotics
   7576..7680    -  promoter       AmpR promoter: bla
   7739..3       -  misc_feature   bom (fragment) (across the origin): basis of mobility region from pBR322
