[The description below was written by a language model from this plasmid's Addgene catalogue record and pLannotate feature annotations shown in this document.]
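Description:
YeNL-Actin_pcDNA3 is a mammalian expression plasmid built on the pcDNA3 backbone that encodes the yellow enhanced Nano-lantern (YeNL), a bright luminescent protein, fused to actin. In bacteria it is maintained at high copy through a ColE1/pUC-type origin with ampicillin selection from the β-lactamase gene. An f1 origin is also present. For mammalian cells, an SV40 early promoter drives a neomycin phosphotransferase cassette ending in an SV40 polyadenylation signal, which allows G418 selection of stable transfectants.

The expression cassette uses the human CMV immediate-early enhancer and promoter and ends at the bovine growth hormone polyadenylation signal. T7 and SP6 promoters flank the cloning region. The annotated reading frame begins with the yellow fluorescent protein Venus, followed almost immediately by human codon-optimised NanoLuc luciferase. Together these make up the synthetic YeNL insert, which was cloned between HindIII and KpnI. In this type of design, energy from the luciferase reaction is typically transferred to the adjacent fluorescent protein, shifting the emission to yellow. After a short linker comes a beta-actin coding sequence, placed at the C terminus of YeNL. The annotation tool matched it best to bovine ACTB, but the catalogue entry does not state the species of the actin, and the protein is highly conserved. Several short hits in the feature table (a truncated HIV-1 LTR fragment, ble and lacI fragments) look like backbone remnants or annotation artefacts rather than functional parts.

The fusion targets the luminescent reporter to the actin cytoskeleton. It belongs to a set of five colour variants developed for real-time multicolour bioluminescence imaging.
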