Addgene plasmid #89521: YeNL-Actin_pcDNA3
Purpose: Yellow color variant of bright luminescent protein, fused to actin
Depositing lab: Takeharu Nagai. Publication: Five colour variants of bright luminescent protein for real-time multicolour bioimaging. Suzuki K, Kimura T, Shinoda H, Bai G, Daniels MJ, Arai Y, Nakano M, Nagai T. Nat Commun. 2016 Dec 14;7:13718. doi: 10.1038/ncomms13718. PubMed 27966527.
Backbone
  Vector backbone: pcDNA3
  Backbone manufacturer: Invitrogen
  Backbone size w/o insert (bp): 5400
  Vector type: Mammalian Expression
  Selectable markers: Neomycin (select with G418)
Growth in bacteria
  Bacterial resistance: Ampicillin, 100 μg/mL
  Growth temperature: 37°C
  Growth strain: DH5alpha
  Copy number: High Copy
Gene/Insert
  Gene/Insert name: YeNL
  Species: Synthetic
  Insert size (bp): 1191
  GenBank ID: LC128716
  Promoter: CMV
  Tag / fusion protein: Actin (C terminal on insert)
  Cloning method: Restriction Enzyme; 5′ cloning site HindIII (not destroyed); 3′ cloning site KpnI (not destroyed)
  Sequencing primers: 5′ CMV-F; 3′ BGHrev
Terms and licenses: Academic/Nonprofit Terms; Industry Terms: Not Available to Industry
Depositor comments: Derived from NanoLuc luciferase
How to cite: YeNL-Actin_pcDNA3 was a gift from Takeharu Nagai (Addgene plasmid # 89521 ; http://n2t.net/addgene:89521 ; RRID:Addgene_89521)
