>Addgene plasmid #89521 | YeNL-Actin_pcDNA3 | depositor partial sequence | sequence record 173460 | YeNL moiety
ATGGTGAGCAAGGGCGAGGAGCTGTTCACCGGGGTGGTGCCCATCCTGGTCGAGCTGGACGGCGACGTAA
ACGGCCACAAGTTCAGCGTGTCCGGCGAGGGCGAGGGCGATGCCACCTACGGCAAGCTGACCCTGAAGCT
GATCTGCACCACCGGCAAGCTGCCCGTGCCCTGGCCCACCCTCGTGACCACCCTGGGCTACGGCCTGCAG
TGCTTCGCCCGCTACCCCGACCACATGAAGCAGCACGACTTCTTCAAGTCCGCCATGCCCGAAGGCTACG
TCCAGGAGCGCACCATCTTCTTCAAGGACGACGGCAACTACAAGACCCGCGCCGAGGTGAAGTTCGAGGG
CGACACCCTGGTGAACCGCATCGAGCTGAAGGGCATCGACTTCAAGGAGGACGGCAACATCCTGGGGCAC
AAGCTGGAGTACAACTACAACAGCCACAACGTCTATATCACCGCCGACAAGCAGAAGAACGGCATCAAGG
CCAACTTCAAGATCCGCCACAACATCGAGGACGGCGGCGTGCAGCTCGCCGACCACTACCAGCAGAACAC
CCCCATCGGCGACGGCCCCGTGCTGCTGCCCGACAACCACTACCTGAGCTACCAGTCCGCCCTGAGCAAA
GACCCCAACGAGAAGCGCGATCACATGGTCCTGCTGGAGTTCGTGACCGCCGCGATGCTCGAAGATTTCG
TTGGGGACTGGCGACAGACAGCCGGCTACAACCTGGACCAAGTCCTTGAACAGGGAGGTGTGTCCAGTTT
GTTTCAGAATCTCGGGGTGTCCGTAACTCCGATCCAAAGGATTGTCCTGAGCGGTGAAAATGGGCTGAAG
ATCGACATCCATGTCATCATCCCGTATGAAGGTCTGAGCGGCGACCAAATGGGCCAGATCGAAAAAATTT
TTAAGGTGGTGTACCCTGTGGATGATCATCACTTTAAGGTGATCCTGCACTATGGCACACTGGTAATCGA
CGGGGTTACGCCGAACATGATCGACTATTTCGGACGGCCGTATGAAGGCATCGCCGTGTTCGACGGCAAA
AAGATCACTGTAACAGGGACCCTGTGGAACGGCAACAAAATTATCGACGAGCGCCTGATCAACCCCGACG
GCTCCCTGCTGTTCCGAGTAACCATCAACGGAGTGACCGGCTGGCGGCTGTGCGAACGCATTCTGGCG
